>Addgene plasmid #240987 | pcDNA3-LABoNT A | addgene full sequence | sequence record 478919 | Addgene NGS Result
GACGGATCGGGAGATCTCCCGATCCCCTATGGTGCACTCTCAGTACAATCTGCTCTGATGCCGCATAGTT
AAGCCAGTATCTGCTCCCTGCTTGTGTGTTGGAGGTCGCTGAGTAGTGCGCGAGCAAAATTTAAGCTACA
ACAAGGCAAGGCTTGACCGACAATTGCATGAAGAATCTGCTTAGGGTTAGGCGTTTTGCGCTGCTTCGCG
ATGTACGGGCCAGATATACGCGTTGACATTGATTATTGACTAGTTATTAATAGTAATCAATTACGGGGTC
ATTAGTTCATAGCCCATATATGGAGTTCCGCGTTACATAACTTACGGTAAATGGCCCGCCTGGCTGACCG
CCCAACGACCCCCGCCCATTGACGTCAATAATGACGTATGTTCCCATAGTAACGCCAATAGGGACTTTCC
ATTGACGTCAATGGGTGGAGTATTTACGGTAAACTGCCCACTTGGCAGTACATCAAGTGTATCATATGCC
AAGTACGCCCCCTATTGACGTCAATGACGGTAAATGGCCCGCCTGGCATTATGCCCAGTACATGACCTTA
TGGGACTTTCCTACTTGGCAGTACATCTACGTATTAGTCATCGCTATTACCATGGTGATGCGGTTTTGGC
AGTACATCAATGGGCGTGGATAGCGGTTTGACTCACGGGGATTTCCAAGTCTCCACCCCATTGACGTCAA
TGGGAGTTTGTTTTGGCACCAAAATCAACGGGACTTTCCAAAATGTCGTAACAACTCCGCCCCATTGACG
CAAATGGGCGGTAGGCGTGTACGGTGGGAGGTCTATATAAGCAGAGCTCTCTGGCTAACTAGAGAACCCA
CTGCTTACTGGCTTATCGAAATTAATACGACTCACTATAGGGAGACCCAAGCTTGCGGCCGCCACCATGG
GCAAGCCCATCCCCAACCCCCTGCTGGGCCTGGACAGCACCAAGGGCTCGGGCTCGACCTCGGGCTCGGG
CACCGGTCCCTTCGTGAACAAGCAGTTCAACTACAAGGATCCCGTGAACGGCGTGGACATTGCCTACATC
AAGATCCCCAACGCCGGCCAGATGCAGCCCGTGAAGGCCTTTAAGATCCACAACAAGATCTGGGTCATCC
CCGAGCGCGATACCTTCACCAACCCCGAGGAAGGCGATCTGAACCCCCCACCCGAAGCCAAGCAGGTCCC
CGTGTCCTACTACGATAGCACCTACCTGAGCACCGATAACGAGAAGGATAACTACCTGAAGGGCGTGACC
AAGCTGTTCGAGCGCATCTACAGCACCGATCTGGGCCGCATGCTGCTGACCTCGATCGTGCGCGGCATCC
CGTTCTGGGGCGGCAGCACCATCGATACCGAGCTGAAGGTCATCGATACCAACTGCATCAACGTGATCCA
GCCCGATGGCAGCTACCGCAGCGAGGAACTGAACCTGGTCATCATCGGCCCCAGCGCCGATATCATCCAG
TTCGAGTGCAAGAGCTTCGGCCACGAGGTGCTGAACCTGACCCGCAACGGCTACGGCAGCACCCAGTACA
TCCGCTTCAGCCCCGATTTCACCTTCGGCTTCGAGGAATCCCTGGAAGTGGATACCAACCCCCTGCTGGG
AGCCGGCAAGTTCGCCACCGATCCAGCCGTGACCCTGGCCCACGAGCTGATTCATGCCGGCCACCGCCTG
TACGGCATTGCCATCAACCCCAACCGCGTGTTCAAGGTCAACACCAACGCCTACTACGAGATGAGCGGCC
TGGAAGTGTCCTTCGAGGAACTGCGCACCTTCGGCGGACACGATGCCAAGTTCATCGATAGCCTGCAGGA
AAACGAGTTCCGCCTGTACTACTACAACAAGTTCAAGGATATCGCCAGCACCCTGAACAAGGCGAAGAGC
ATCGTGGGCACCACCGCCAGCCTGCAGTACATGAAGAATGTGTTCAAGGAAAAGTACCTGCTGAGCGAGG
ATACCAGCGGCAAGTTCTCCGTGGATAAGCTGAAGTTCGACAAGCTGTACAAGATGCTGACCGAGATCGG
GAGCGGCAGCGGGGGGTCCGGTAGCGGGGAGTTTCGGGCAACCACACTGGAACGGATCGAGAAAAGCTTC
GTGATTACTGATCCGAGACTGCCTGACAACCCAATCATTTTTGTGAGCGATTCCTTCCTGCAGCTGACAG
AATATTCTCGGGAAGAGATCCTGGGGCGCAATTGCCGTTTTCTGCAGGGACCCGAGACAGACCGTGCCAC
TGTTCGGAAAATCAGAGATGCTATTGACAACCAGACTGAAGTGACCGTTCAGCTGATCAATTATACCAAG
AGCGGCAAGAAGTTCTGGAACGTGTTCCACCTGCAGCCGATGCGCGATTATAAGGGCGACGTCCAGTACT
TCATTGGCGTGCAGCTGGATGGCACCGAACGTCTTCATGGCGCCGCTGAGCGTGAGGCGGTCTGCCTGGT
CAAAAAGACAGCCTTTCAGATTGCTGGCTACACCGAGGACAACTTCGTGAAGTTCTTCAAGGTGCTGAAT
CGCAAGACCTACCTGAACTTCGATAAGGCCGTGTTCAAGATTAACATCGTGCCCAAGGTCAACTACACCA
TCTACGATGGCTTCAACCTGCGCAACACCAACCTGGCCGCCAACTTCAACGGCCAGAACACCGAGATCAA
CAACATGAACTTCACCAAGCTGAAGAATTTCACCGGCCTGTTCGAGTTCTACAAGCTGCTGTGCGTGCGC
GGAATCATCACCAGCAAGACCAAGAGCCTGGATAAGGGCTACAACAAGGCCAAGTAATAACTCGAGCATG
CATCTAGAGGGCCCTATTCTATAGTGTCACCTAAATGCTAGAGCTCGCTGATCAGCCTCGACTGTGCCTT
CTAGTTGCCAGCCATCTGTTGTTTGCCCCTCCCCCGTGCCTTCCTTGACCCTGGAAGGTGCCACTCCCAC
TGTCCTTTCCTAATAAAATGAGGAAATTGCATCGCATTGTCTGAGTAGGTGTCATTCTATTCTGGGGGGT
GGGGTGGGGCAGGACAGCAAGGGGGAGGATTGGGAAGACAATAGCAGGCATGCTGGGGATGCGGTGGGCT
CTATGGCTTCTGAGGCGGAAAGAACCAGCTGGGGCTCTAGGGGGTATCCCC
[124 nt withheld, positions 3132-3255]
C
[91 nt withheld, positions 3257-3347]
A
[49 nt withheld, positions 3349-3397]
CCTTTGACGTTGGAGTCCACGTTCTTT
[37 nt withheld, positions 3425-3461]
ACCCTATCTCGGTCTATTCTTTTGATTTATAAGGGATTTTGCCGATTTCGGCCTATTGGTTAAAAAATGA
GCTGATTTAACAAAAATTTAACGCGAATTAATTCTGTGGAATGTGTGTCAGTTAGGGTGTGGAAAGTCCC
CAGGCTCCCCAGCAGGCAGAAGTATGCAAAGCATGCATCTCAATTAGTCAGCAACCAGGTGTGGAAAGTC
CCCAGGCTCCCCAGCAGGCAGAAGTATGCAAAGCATGCATCTCAATTAGTCAGCAACCATAGTCCCGCCC
CTAACTCCGCCCATCCCGCCCCTAACTCCGCCCAGTTCCGCCCATTCTCCGCCCCATGGCTGACTAATTT
TTTTTATTTATGCAGAGGCCGAGGCCGCCTCTGCCTCTGAGCTATTCCAGAAGTAGTGAGGAGGCTTTTT
TGGAGGCCTAGGCTTTTGCAAAAAGCTCCCGGGAGCTTGTATATCCATTTTCGGATCTGATCAAGAGACA
GGATGAGGATCGTTTCGCATGATTGAACAAGATGGATTGCACGCAGGTTCTCCGGCCGCTTGGGTGGAGA
GGCTATTCGGCTATGACTGGGCACAACAGACAATCGGCTGCTCTGATGCCGCCGTGTTCCGGCTGTCAGC
GCAGGGGCGCCCGGTTCTTTTTGTCAAGACCGACCTGTCCGGTGCCCTGAATGAACTGCAGGACGAGGCA
GCGCGGCTATCGTGGCTGGCCACGACGGGCGTTCCTTGCGCAGCTGTGCTCGACGTTGTCACTGAAGCGG
GAAGGGACTGGCTGCTATTGGGCGAAGTGCCGGGGCAGGATCTCCTGTCATCTCACCTTGCTCCTGCCGA
GAAAGTATCCATCATGGCTGATGCAATGCGGCGGCTGCATACGCTTGATCCGGCTACCTGCCCATTCGAC
CACCAAGCGAAACATCGCATCGAGCGAGCACGTACTCGGATGGAAGCCGGTCTTGTCGATCAGGATGATC
TGGACGAAGAGCATCAGGGGCTCGCGCCAGCCGAACTGTTCGCCAGGCTCAAGGCGCGCATGCCCGACGG
CGAGGATCTCGTCGTGACCCATGGCGATGCCTGCTTGCCGAATATCATGGTGGAAAATGGCCGCTTTTCT
GGATTCATCGACTGTGGCCGGCTGGGTGTGGCGGACCGCTATCAGGACATAGCGTTGGCTACCCGTGATA
TTGCTGAAGAGCTTGGCGGCGAATGGGCTGACCGCTTCCTCGTGCTTTACGGTATCGCCGCTCCCGATTC
GCAGCGCATCGCCTTCTATCGCCTTCTTGACGAGTTCTTCTGAGCGGGACTCTGGGGTTCGAAATGACCG
ACCAAGCGACGCCCAACCTGCCATCACGAGATTTCGATTCCACCGCCGCCTTCTATGAAAGGTTGGGCTT
CGGAATCGTTTTCCGGGACGCCGGCTGGATGATCCTCCAGCGCGGGGATCTCATGCTGGAGTTCTTCGCC
CACCCCAACTTGTTTATTGCAGCTTATAATGGTTACAAATAAAGCAATAGCATCACAAATTTCACAAATA
AAGCATTTTTTTCACTGCATTCTAGTTGTGGTTTGTCCAAACTCATCAATGTATCTTATCATGTCTGTAT
ACCGTCGACCTCTAGCTAGAGCTTGGCGTAATCATGGTCATAGCTGTTTCCTGTGTGAAATTGTTATCCG
CTCACAATTCCACACAACATACGAGCCGGAAGCATAAAGTGTAAAGCCTGGGGTGCCTAATGAGTGAGCT
AACTCACATTAATTGCGTTGCGCTCACTGCCCGCTTTCCAGTCGGGAAACCTGTCGTGCCAGCTGCATTA
ATGAATCGGCCAACGCGCGGGGAGAGGCGGTTTGCGTATTGGGCGCTCTTCCGCTTCCTCGCTCACTGAC
TCGCTGCGCTCGGTCGTTCGGCTGCGGCGAGCGGTATCAGCTCACTCAAAGGCGGTAATACGGTTATCCA
CAGAATCAGGGGATAACGCAGGAAAGAACATGTGAGCAAAAGGCCAGCAAAAGGCCAGGAACCGTAAAAA
GGCCGCGTTGCTGGCGTTTTTCCATAGGCTCCGCCCCCCTGACGAGCATCACAAAAATCGACGCTCAAGT
CAGAGGTGGCGAAACCCGACAGGACTATAAAGATACCAGGCGTTTCCCCCTGGAAGCTCCCTCGTGCGCT
CTCCTGTTCCGACCCTGCCGCTTACCGGATACCTGTCCGCCTTTCTCCCTTCGGGAAGCGTGGCGCTTTC
TCATAGCTCACGCTGTAGGTATCTCAGTTCGGTGTAGGTCGTTCGCTCCAAGCTGGGCTGTGTGCACAAA
CCCCCCGTTCAGCCCGACCGCTGCGCCTTATCCGGTAACTATCGTCTTGAGTCCAACCCGGTAAGACACG
ACTTATCGCCACTGGCAGCAGCCACTGGTAACAGGATTAGCAGAGCGAGGTATGTAGGCGGTGCTACAGA
GTTCTTGAAGTGGTGGCCTAACTACGGCTACACTAGAAGAACAGTATTTGGTATCTGCGCTCTGCTGAAG
CCAGTTACCTTCGGAAAAAGAGTTGGTAGCTCTTGATCCGGCAAACAAACCACCGCTGGTAGCGGTGGTT
TTTTTGTTTGCAAGCAGCAGATTACGCGCAGAAAAAAAGGATCTCAAGAAGATCCTTTGATCTTTTCTAC
GGGGTCTGACGCTCAGTGGAACGAAAACTCACGTTAAGGGATTTTGGTCATGAGATTATCAAAAAGGATC
TTCACCTAGATCCTTTTAAATTAAAAATGAAGTTTTAAATCAATCTAAAGTATATATGAGTAAACTTGGT
CTGACAGTTACCAATGCTTAATCAGTGAGGCACCTATCTCAGCGATCTGTCTATTTCGTTCATCCATAGT
TGCCTGACTCCCCGTCGTGTAGATAACTACGATACGGGAGGGCTTACCATCTGGCCCCAGTGCTGCAATG
ATACCGCGAGACCCACGCTCACCGGCTCCAGATTTATCAGCAATAAACCAGCCAGCCGGAAGGGCCGAGC
GCAGAAGTGGTCCTGCAACTTTATCCGCCTCCATCCAGTCTATTAATTGTTGCCGGGAAGCTAGAGTAAG
TAGTTCGCCAGTTAATAGTTTGCGCAACGTTGTTGCCATTGCTACAGGCATCGTGGTGTCACGCTCGTCG
TTTGGTATGGCTTCATTCAGCTCCGGTTCCCAACGATCAAGGCGAGTTACATGATCCCCCATGTTGTGCA
AAAAAGCGGTTAGCTCCTTCGGTCCTCCGATCGTTGTCAGAAGTAAGTTGGCCGCAGTGTTATCACTCAT
GGTTATGGCAGCACTGCATAATTCTCTTACTGTCATGCCATCCGTAAGATGCTTTTCTGTGACTGGTGAG
TACTCAACCAAGTCATTCTGAGAATAGTGTATGCGGCGACCGAGTTGCTCTTGCCCGGCGTCAATACGGG
ATAATACCGCGCCACATAGCAGAACTTTAAAAGTGCTCATCATTGGAAAACGTTCTTCGGGGCGAAAACT
CTCAAGGATCTTACCGCTGTTGAGATCCAGTTCGATGTAACCCACTCGTGCACCCAACTGATCTTCAGCA
TCTTTTACTTTCACCAGCGTTTCTGGGTGAGCAAAAACAGGAAGGCAAAATGCCGCAAAAAAGGGAATAA
GGGCGACACGGAAATGTTGAATACTCATACTCTTCCTTTTTCAATATTATTGAAGCATTTATCAGGGTTA
TTGTCTCATGAGCGGATACATATTTGAATGTATTTAGAAAAATAAACAAATAGGGGTTCCGCGCACATTT
CCCCGAAAAGTGCCACCTGACGTC
Features (pLannotate 1.2.2; 21 found; start..end, strand, type, name):
     28..80      -  misc_feature   bom (fragment): basis of mobility region from pBR322
    235..614     +  enhancer       CMV enhancer: human cytomegalovirus immediate early enhancer
    615..818     +  promoter       CMV promoter: human cytomegalovirus (CMV) immediate early promoter
    814..847     +  LTR            5' LTR (truncated) (fragment): truncated 5' long terminal repeat (LTR) from HIV-1
    863..881     +  promoter       T7 promoter: promoter for bacteriophage T7 RNA polymerase
    988..2781    +  CDS            botA (fragment): BXA1_CLOBH - Also known as bna From Clostridium botulinum (strain Hall / ATCC 3502 / NCTC 13319 / Type A).
   2818..2836    -  promoter       SP6 promoter: promoter for bacteriophage SP6 RNA polymerase
   2862..3086    +  polyA_signal   bGH poly(A) signal: bovine growth hormone polyadenylation signal
   3090..3111    +  promoter       SV40 promoter (fragment): SV40 enhancer and early promoter
   3132..3560    +  rep_origin     f1 ori (sequence partly withheld): f1 bacteriophage origin of replication; arrow indicates direction of (+) strand synthesis
   3574..3903    +  promoter       SV40 promoter: SV40 enhancer and early promoter
   3970..4761    +  CDS            neo: KKA2_KLEPN - Also known as kan, nptII. Experimental evidence at protein level: Swiss-Prot protein existence level 1. Resistance to kanamycin, neomycin, paromomycin, ribostamycin, butirosin and gentamicin B. From Klebsiella pneumoniae.
   4785..4943    +  CDS            ble (fragment): BLE_KLEPN - Experimental evidence at protein level: Swiss-Prot protein existence level 1. Binding protein with a strong affinity to the bleomycin family of antibiotics. Binds to CL990; an antimitotic-antibiotic compound. From Klebsiella pneumoniae.
   4938..5059    +  polyA_signal   SV40 poly(A) signal: SV40 polyadenylation signal
   5132..5148    -  protein_bind   lac operator: The lac repressor binds to the lac operator to inhibit transcription in E. coli. This inhibition can be relieved by adding lactose or isopropyl-β-D-thiogalactopyranoside (IPTG). lac repressor encoded by lacI
   5156..5186    -  promoter       lac promoter: promoter for the E. coli lac operon
   5201..5222    -  protein_bind   CAP binding site: CAP binding activates transcription in the presence of cAMP. E. coli catabolite activator protein
   5235..5327    -  CDS            lacI (fragment): lac repressor; lacI; The lac repressor binds to the lac operator to inhibit transcription in E. coli. This inhibition can be relieved by adding lactose or isopropyl-β-D-thiogalactopyranoside (IPTG).
   5510..6098    -  rep_origin     ori: high-copy-number ColE1/pMB1/pBR322/pUC origin of replication
   6269..7129    -  CDS            AmpR: β-lactamase; bla; confers resistance to ampicillin, carbenicillin, and related antibiotics
   7130..7234    -  promoter       AmpR promoter: bla
