[The description below was written by a language model from this plasmid's Addgene catalogue record and pLannotate feature annotations shown in this document.]
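Description:
pcDNA3-LABoNT A is a mammalian expression plasmid built on the pcDNA3 backbone, with a sequenced length of about 7.3 kb. It is designed to produce LABoNT/A, a synthetic engineered protein derived from botulinum neurotoxin type A, in the cytosol of mammalian cells. It is propagated in E. coli as a high-copy plasmid through a ColE1/pUC-type origin and selected with ampicillin via the β-lactamase gene and its native promoter. The backbone also carries an f1 origin for single-stranded DNA production and a neomycin/kanamycin phosphotransferase cassette. That cassette is driven by the SV40 enhancer/early promoter and terminated by the SV40 poly(A) signal, which would permit G418 selection of stably transfected cells. Short annotated fragments (bom, lacI, ble, a truncated HIV-1 LTR match, lac promoter/operator) are backbone remnants or incidental matches rather than functional parts of the design.

The payload sits between the human CMV immediate-early enhancer/promoter and the bovine growth hormone polyadenylation signal, flanked by T7 and SP6 promoters typical of the pcDNA3 polylinker. The annotation identifies roughly 1.8 kb of the open reading frame as a fragment of Clostridium botulinum type A neurotoxin (botA). The catalogue entry adds an N-terminal V5 epitope tag for detection, although the tag is not separately annotated. The associated publication concerns light-activated clostridial neurotoxins for conditional proteolysis and inducible synaptic inhibition, suggesting that LABoNT/A is a light-activated BoNT/A variant. However, the record does not state which light-sensing module is used or how it is arranged, and no such domain appears in the feature table. The plasmid is suited to transient expression and testing of this toxin variant in cultured mammalian cells.
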