Addgene plasmid #240987: pcDNA3-LABoNT A
Purpose: Expresses LABoNT/A in the mammalian cytosol
Depositing lab: Alice Ting. Depositing organization: Stanford University. Publication: Light-activated tetanus neurotoxin for conditional proteolysis and inducible synaptic inhibition in vivo. Roh H, Kim D, Kim B, Jeon Y, Kim Y, Jacko M, Xu F, Lin C, Won Um J, Ting AY. bioRxiv 2025.01.27.635161; doi: 10.1101/2025.01.27.635161.
Backbone
  Vector backbone: pcDNA3
  Vector type: Mammalian Expression
Growth in bacteria
  Bacterial resistance: Ampicillin, 100 μg/mL
  Growth temperature: 37°C
  Growth strain: DH5alpha
  Copy number: High Copy
Gene/Insert
  Gene/Insert name: V5-LABoNT/A
  Species: Synthetic
  Tag / fusion protein: V5 (N terminal on insert)
  Cloning method: Gibson Cloning
Terms and licenses: Academic/Nonprofit Terms; Industry Terms: Not Available to Industry
Depositor comments: Please visit https://doi.org/10.1101/2025.01.27.635161 for bioRxiv preprint.
How to cite: pcDNA3-LABoNT A was a gift from Alice Ting (Addgene plasmid # 240987 ; http://n2t.net/addgene:240987 ; RRID:Addgene_240987)
